Addgene plasmid #233662: CT336
Purpose: AND Gate Reporter to identify Cre and Flp recombination; FRT-STOP-FRT-loxP-STOP-loxP-GFP
Depositing lab: Wilson Wong. Depositing organization: Boston University Main Campus. Publication: Multiplexing light-inducible recombinases to control cell fate, Boolean logic, and cell patterning in mammalian cells. Tous C, Kinstlinger IS, Rice MEL, Deng J, Wong WW. Sci Adv. 2025 May 9;11(19):eadt1971. doi: 10.1126/sciadv.adt1971. Epub 2025 May 9. PubMed 40344052.
Backbone
  Vector backbone: Unknown
  Vector type: Mammalian Expression
Growth in bacteria
  Bacterial resistance: Ampicillin, 100 μg/mL
  Growth temperature: 37°C
  Growth strain: DH5alpha
  Copy number: High Copy
Gene/Insert
  Gene/Insert name: FRT-STOP-FRT-loxP-STOP-loxP-GFP
  Species: H. sapiens (human)
  Mutation: None
  Cloning method: Gibson Cloning
Terms and licenses: Academic/Nonprofit Terms; Industry Terms: Not Available to Industry
How to cite: CT336 was a gift from Wilson Wong (Addgene plasmid # 233662 ; http://n2t.net/addgene:233662 ; RRID:Addgene_233662)
