[The description below was written by a language model from this plasmid's Addgene catalogue record and pLannotate feature annotations shown in this document.]
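Description:
CT336 is a mammalian expression plasmid of about 8.1 kb that serves as a two-input AND-gate reporter for Cre and Flp recombinase activity. The record lists the backbone as unknown, but the annotated features show a high-copy ColE1/pUC-type origin and a β-lactamase gene with its own promoter, which allow propagation and ampicillin selection in E. coli. Leftover lac promoter/operator and lacI fragments are also present. So are an SV40 origin with a fragment of the SV40 promoter and a poly(A) signal. These appear to be backbone remnants rather than functional parts of the reporter.

The reporter cassette is driven by a CAG-type arrangement consisting of the CMV enhancer, the chicken β-actin promoter and a chimeric β-actin/β-globin intron. Downstream lie two transcriptional STOP cassettes in series, followed by EGFP and a rabbit β-globin polyadenylation signal. The first STOP is flanked by minimal FRT sites and the second by loxP sites. Each contains a neomycin phosphotransferase coding sequence, a ble fragment and an SV40 poly(A) signal, so transcripts from the promoter should terminate before reaching EGFP. Flp excises the FRT-flanked block and Cre excises the loxP-flanked block. Because either remaining cassette still blocks read-through, green fluorescence is expected only in cells where both recombinases have acted.

The construct is therefore suited to transfection-based assays that score coincident Cre and Flp activity. It was deposited with work on multiplexed light-inducible recombinases used for Boolean logic and cell patterning in mammalian cells. No tags on EGFP are annotated.
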