Features (pLannotate 1.2.2; 28 found; start..end, strand, type, name):
    914..1502    +  rep_origin     ori: high-copy-number ColE1/pMB1/pBR322/pUC origin of replication
   1685..1739    +  CDS            lacI (fragment): lac repressor; lacI; The lac repressor binds to the lac operator to inhibit transcription in E. coli. This inhibition can be relieved by adding lactose or isopropyl-β-D-thiogalactopyranoside (IPTG).
   1741..1875    -  polyA_signal   SV40 poly(A) signal: SV40 polyadenylation signal
   1895..2029    -  rep_origin     SV40 ori: SV40 origin of replication
   2033..2055    -  promoter       SV40 promoter (fragment): SV40 enhancer and early promoter
   2062..2101    +  CDS            lacI (fragment): lac repressor; lacI; The lac repressor binds to the lac operator to inhibit transcription in E. coli. This inhibition can be relieved by adding lactose or isopropyl-β-D-thiogalactopyranoside (IPTG).
   2114..2135    +  protein_bind   CAP binding site: CAP binding activates transcription in the presence of cAMP. E. coli catabolite activator protein
   2150..2180    +  promoter       lac promoter: promoter for the E. coli lac operon
   2188..2204    +  protein_bind   lac operator: The lac repressor binds to the lac operator to inhibit transcription in E. coli. This inhibition can be relieved by adding lactose or isopropyl-β-D-thiogalactopyranoside (IPTG). lac repressor encoded by lacI
   2589..2644    -  polyA_signal   β-globin poly(A) signal: rabbit β-globin polyadenylation signal (Gil and Proudfoot, 1987)
   2715..2786    -  CDS            HBB (fragment): HBB_PONPY - Experimental evidence at transcript level: Swiss-Prot protein existence level 2. Involved in oxygen transport from the lung to the various peripheral tissues. From Pongo pygmaeus (Bornean orangutan).
   2796..3515    -  CDS            EGFP: the original enhanced GFP (Yang et al., 1996) mammalian codon-optimized
   3529..3565    -  misc_feature   MCS (fragment): multiple cloning site
   3593..3626    -  protein_bind   loxP: Cre-mediated recombination occurs in the 8-bp core sequence (GCATACAT). Cre recombinase
   3635..3769    -  polyA_signal   SV40 poly(A) signal: SV40 polyadenylation signal
   3776..3928    -  CDS            ble (fragment): BLE_KLEPN - Experimental evidence at protein level: Swiss-Prot protein existence level 1. Binding protein with a strong affinity to the bleomycin family of antibiotics. Binds to CL990; an antimitotic-antibiotic compound. From Klebsiella pneumoniae.
   3952..4743    -  CDS            neo: KKA2_KLEPN - Also known as kan, nptII. Experimental evidence at protein level: Swiss-Prot protein existence level 1. Resistance to kanamycin, neomycin, paromomycin, ribostamycin, butirosin and gentamicin B. From Klebsiella pneumoniae.
   4786..4819    -  protein_bind   loxP: Cre-mediated recombination occurs in the 8-bp core sequence (GCATACAT). Cre recombinase
   4850..4883    -  protein_bind   FRT (minimal): supports FLP-mediated excision but not integration (Turan and Bode, 2011) FLP recombinase from the Saccharomyces cerevisiae 2μ plasmid
   4892..5026    -  polyA_signal   SV40 poly(A) signal: SV40 polyadenylation signal
   5033..5185    -  CDS            ble (fragment): BLE_KLEPN - Experimental evidence at protein level: Swiss-Prot protein existence level 1. Binding protein with a strong affinity to the bleomycin family of antibiotics. Binds to CL990; an antimitotic-antibiotic compound. From Klebsiella pneumoniae.
   5209..6000    -  CDS            neo: KKA2_KLEPN - Also known as kan, nptII. Experimental evidence at protein level: Swiss-Prot protein existence level 1. Resistance to kanamycin, neomycin, paromomycin, ribostamycin, butirosin and gentamicin B. From Klebsiella pneumoniae.
   6043..6076    -  protein_bind   FRT (minimal): supports FLP-mediated excision but not integration (Turan and Bode, 2011) FLP recombinase from the Saccharomyces cerevisiae 2μ plasmid
   6151..7167    -  intron         chimeric intron: chimera between introns from chicken β-actin and rabbit β-globin
   7168..7444    -  promoter       chicken β-actin promoter: No description available
   7446..7825    -  enhancer       CMV enhancer: human cytomegalovirus immediate early enhancer
   7856..7960    +  promoter       AmpR promoter: bla
   7961..743     +  CDS            AmpR (across the origin): β-lactamase; bla; confers resistance to ampicillin, carbenicillin, and related antibiotics
>Addgene plasmid #233662 | CT336 | addgene full sequence | sequence record 465007 | Addgene NGS Result
CACGAGTGGGTTACATCGAACTGGATCTCAACAGCGGTAAGATCCTTGAGAGTTTTCGCCCCGAAGAACG
TTTTCCAATGATGAGCACTTTTAAAGTTCTGCTATGTGGCGCGGTATTATCCCGTATTGACGCCGGGCAA
GAGCAACTCGGTCGCCGCATACACTATTCTCAGAATGACTTGGTTGAGTACTCACCAGTCACAGAAAAGC
ATCTTACGGATGGCATGACAGTAAGAGAATTATGCAGTGCTGCCATAACCATGAGTGATAACACTGCGGC
CAACTTACTTCTGACAACGATCGGAGGACCGAAGGAGCTAACCGCTTTTTTGCACAACATGGGGGATCAT
GTAACTCGCCTTGATCGTTGGGAACCGGAGCTGAATGAAGCCATACCAAACGACGAGCGTGACACCACGA
TGCCTGTAGCAATGGCAACAACGTTGCGCAAACTATTAACTGGCGAACTACTTACTCTAGCTTCCCGGCA
ACAATTAATAGACTGGATGGAGGCGGATAAAGTTGCAGGACCACTTCTGCGCTCGGCCCTTCCGGCTGGC
TGGTTTATTGCTGATAAATCTGGAGCCGGTGAGCGTGGGTCTCGCGGTATCATTGCAGCACTGGGGCCAG
ATGGTAAGCCCTCCCGTATCGTAGTTATCTACACGACGGGGAGTCAGGCAACTATGGATGAACGAAATAG
ACAGATCGCTGAGATAGGTGCCTCACTGATTAAGCATTGGTAACTGTCAGACCAAGTTTACTCATATATA
CTTTAGATTGATTTAAAACTTCATTTTTAATTTAAAAGGATCTAGGTGAAGATCCTTTTTGATAATCTCA
TGACCAAAATCCCTTAACGTGAGTTTTCGTTCCACTGAGCGTCAGACCCCGTAGAAAAGATCAAAGGATC
TTCTTGAGATCCTTTTTTTCTGCGCGTAATCTGCTGCTTGCAAACAAAAAAACCACCGCTACCAGCGGTG
GTTTGTTTGCCGGATCAAGAGCTACCAACTCTTTTTCCGAAGGTAACTGGCTTCAGCAGAGCGCAGATAC
CAAATACTGTTCTTCTAGTGTAGCCGTAGTTAGGCCACCACTTCAAGAACTCTGTAGCACCGCCTACATA
CCTCGCTCTGCTAATCCTGTTACCAGTGGCTGCTGCCAGTGGCGATAAGTCGTGTCTTACCGGGTTGGAC
TCAAGACGATAGTTACCGGATAAGGCGCAGCGGTCGGGCTGAACGGGGGGTTCGTGCACACAGCCCAGCT
TGGAGCGAACGACCTACACCGAACTGAGATACCTACAGCGTGAGCTATGAGAAAGCGCCACGCTTCCCGA
AGGGAGAAAGGCGGACAGGTATCCGGTAAGCGGCAGGGTCGGAACAGGAGAGCGCACGAGGGAGCTTCCA
GGGGGAAACGCCTGGTATCTTTATAGTCCTGTCGGGTTTCGCCACCTCTGACTTGAGCGTCGATTTTTGT
GATGCTCGTCAGGGGGGCGGAGCCTATGGAAAAACGCCAGCAACGCGGCCTTTTTACGGTTCCTGGCCTT
TTGCTGGCCTTTTGCTCACATGTTCTTTCCTGCGTTATCCCCTGATTCTGTGGATAACCGTATTACCGCC
TTTGAGTGAGCTGATACCGCTCGCCGCAGCCGAACGACCGAGCGCAGCGAGTCAGTGAGCGAGGAAGCGG
AAGAGCGCCCAATACGCAAACCGCCTCTCCCCGCGCGTTGGCCGATTCATTAATGCAGCGGATCCAGACA
TGATAAGATACATTGATGAGTTTGGACAAACCACAACTAGAATGCAGTGAAAAAAATGCTTTATTTGTGA
AATTTGTGATGCTATTGCTTTATTTGTAACCATTATAAGCTGCAATAAACAAGTTAGCTTTTTGCAAAAG
CCTAGGCCTCCAAAAAAGCCTCCTCACTACTTCTGGAATAGCTCAGAGGCCGAGGCGGCCTCGGCCTCTG
CATAAATAAAAAAAATTAGTCAGCCATGGGGCGGAGAATGGGCGGAACTGGGCGGAGTTAGGGGCGGGAC
TATGGTTGCTGACTAATTGAGATGCGGATCCGCTGGCACGACAGGTTTCCCGACTGGAAAGCGGGCAGTG
AGCGCAACGCAATTAATGTGAGTTAGCTCACTCATTAGGCACCCCAGGCTTTACACTTTATGCTTCCGGC
TCGTATGTTGTGTGGAATTGTGAGCGGATAACAATTTCACACAGGAAACAGCTATGACCATGATTACGCC
AAGCTTGGGCTGCAGGTCGAGGGATCTCCATAAGAGAAGAGGGACAGCTATGACTGGGAGTAGTCAGGAG
AGGAGGAAAAATCTGGCTAGTAAAACATGTAAGGAAAATTTTAGGGATGTTAAAGAAAAAAATAACACAA
AACAAAATATAAAAAAAATCTAACCTCAAGTCAAGGCTTTTCTATGGAATAAGGAATGGACAGCAGGGGG
CTGTTTCATATACTGATGACCTCTTTATAGCCAACCTTTGTTCATGGCAGCCAGCATATGGGCATATGTT
GCCAAACTCTAAACCAAATACTCATTCTGATGTTTTAAATGATTTGCCCTCCCATATGTCCTTCCGAGTG
AGAGACACAAAAAATTCCAACACACTATTGCAATGAAAATAAATTTCCTTTATTAGCCAGAAGTCAGATG
CTCAAGGGGCTTCATGATGTCCCCATAATTTTTGGCAGAGGGAAAAAGATCTCAGTGGTATTTGTGAGCC
AGGGCATTGGCCACACCAGCCACCACCTTCTGATAGGCAGCCTGCACCTGAGGAGTGCGGCCGCTTTACT
TGTACAGCTCGTCCATGCCGAGAGTGATCCCGGCGGCGGTCACGAACTCCAGCAGGACCATGTGATCGCG
CTTCTCGTTGGGGTCTTTGCTCAGGGCGGACTGGGTGCTCAGGTAGTGGTTGTCGGGCAGCAGCACGGGG
CCGTCGCCGATGGGGGTGTTCTGCTGGTAGTGGTCGGCGAGCTGCACGCTGCCGTCCTCGATGTTGTGGC
GGATCTTGAAGTTCACCTTGATGCCGTTCTTCTGCTTGTCGGCCATGATATAGACGTTGTGGCTGTTGTA
GTTGTACTCCAGCTTGTGCCCCAGGATGTTGCCGTCCTCCTTGAAGTCGATGCCCTTCAGCTCGATGCGG
TTCACCAGGGTGTCGCCCTCGAACTTCACCTCGGCGCGGGTCTTGTAGTTGCCGTCGTCCTTGAAGAAGA
TGGTGCGCTCCTGGACGTAGCCTTCGGGCATGGCGGACTTGAAGAAGTCGTGCTGCTTCATGTGGTCGGG
GTAGCGGCTGAAGCACTGCACGCCGTAGGTCAGGGTGGTCACGAGGGTGGGCCAGGGCACGGGCAGCTTG
CCGGTGGTGCAGATGAACTTCAGGGTCAGCTTGCCGTAGGTGGCATCGCCCTCGCCCTCGCCGGACACGC
TGAACTTGTGGCCGTTTACGTCGCCGTCCAGCTCGACCAGGATGGGCACCACCCCGGTGAACAGCTCCTC
GCCCTTGCTCACCATGGTGGCGACCGGTGGATCCCGGGCCCGCGGTACCGTCGACTGCAGAATTCAATTT
AAATCGTACCGAGCGACTCGAGATAACTTCGTATAATGTATGCTATACGAAGTTATTCGGATTTGATCCA
GACATGATAAGATACATTGATGAGTTTGGACAAACCACAACTAGAATGCAGTGAAAAAAATGCTTTATTT
GTGAAATTTGTGATGCTATTGCTTTATTTGTAACCATTATAAGCTGCAATAAACAAGTTATCGATGGGGT
GGGCGAAGAACTCCAGCATGAGATCCCCGCGCTGGAGGATCATCCAGCCGGCGTCCCGGAAAACGATTCC
GAAGCCCAACCTTTCATAGAAGGCGGCGGTGGAATCGAAATCTCGTGATGGCAGGTTGGGCGTCGCTTGG
TCGGTCATTTCGAACCCCAGAGTCCCGCTCAGAAGAACTCGTCAAGAAGGCGATAGAAGGCGATGCGCTG
CGAATCGGGAGCGGCGATACCGTAAAGCACGAGGAAGCGGTCAGCCCATTCGCCGCCAAGCTCTTCAGCA
ATATCACGGGTAGCCAACGCTATGTCCTGATAGCGGTCCGCCACACCCAGCCGGCCACAGTCGATGAATC
CAGAAAAGCGGCCATTTTCCACCATGATATTCGGCAAGCAGGCATCGCCATGGGTCACGACGAGATCCTC
GCCGTCGGGCATGCGCGCCTTGAGCCTGGCGAACAGTTCGGCTGGCGCGAGCCCCTGATGCTCTTCGTCC
AGATCATCCTGATCGACAAGACCGGCTTCCATCCGAGTACGTGCTCGCTCGATGCGATGTTTCGCTTGGT
GGTCGAATGGGCAGGTAGCCGGATCAAGCGTATGCAGCCGCCGCATTGCATCAGCCATGATGGATACTTT
CTCGGCAGGAGCAAGGTGAGATGACAGGAGATCCTGCCCCGGCACTTCGCCCAATAGCAGCCAGTCCCTT
CCCGCTTCAGTGACAACGTCGAGCACAGCTGCGCAAGGAACGCCCGTCGTGGCCAGCCACGATAGCCGCG
CTGCCTCGTCCTGCAGTTCATTCAGGGCACCGGACAGGTCGGTCTTGACAAAAAGAACCGGGCGCCCCTG
CGCTGACAGCCGGAACACGGCGGCATCAGAGCAGCCGATTGTCTGTTGTGCCCAGTCATAGCCGAATAGC
CTCTCCACCCAAGCGGCCGGAGAACCTGCGTGCAATCCATCTTGTTCAATCATGCGAAACGATCCTCATC
CTGTCTCTTGATCAGATCAAATCCGATAACTTCGTATAATGTATGCTATACGAAGTTATCAGAATATGTG
GTGAAGTTCACTCTACAGAGAAGTTCCTATACTTTCTAGAGAATAGGAACTTCTCGGATTTGATCCAGAC
ATGATAAGATACATTGATGAGTTTGGACAAACCACAACTAGAATGCAGTGAAAAAAATGCTTTATTTGTG
AAATTTGTGATGCTATTGCTTTATTTGTAACCATTATAAGCTGCAATAAACAAGTTATCGATGGGGTGGG
CGAAGAACTCCAGCATGAGATCCCCGCGCTGGAGGATCATCCAGCCGGCGTCCCGGAAAACGATTCCGAA
GCCCAACCTTTCATAGAAGGCGGCGGTGGAATCGAAATCTCGTGATGGCAGGTTGGGCGTCGCTTGGTCG
GTCATTTCGAACCCCAGAGTCCCGCTCAGAAGAACTCGTCAAGAAGGCGATAGAAGGCGATGCGCTGCGA
ATCGGGAGCGGCGATACCGTAAAGCACGAGGAAGCGGTCAGCCCATTCGCCGCCAAGCTCTTCAGCAATA
TCACGGGTAGCCAACGCTATGTCCTGATAGCGGTCCGCCACACCCAGCCGGCCACAGTCGATGAATCCAG
AAAAGCGGCCATTTTCCACCATGATATTCGGCAAGCAGGCATCGCCATGGGTCACGACGAGATCCTCGCC
GTCGGGCATGCGCGCCTTGAGCCTGGCGAACAGTTCGGCTGGCGCGAGCCCCTGATGCTCTTCGTCCAGA
TCATCCTGATCGACAAGACCGGCTTCCATCCGAGTACGTGCTCGCTCGATGCGATGTTTCGCTTGGTGGT
CGAATGGGCAGGTAGCCGGATCAAGCGTATGCAGCCGCCGCATTGCATCAGCCATGATGGATACTTTCTC
GGCAGGAGCAAGGTGAGATGACAGGAGATCCTGCCCCGGCACTTCGCCCAATAGCAGCCAGTCCCTTCCC
GCTTCAGTGACAACGTCGAGCACAGCTGCGCAAGGAACGCCCGTCGTGGCCAGCCACGATAGCCGCGCTG
CCTCGTCCTGCAGTTCATTCAGGGCACCGGACAGGTCGGTCTTGACAAAAAGAACCGGGCGCCCCTGCGC
TGACAGCCGGAACACGGCGGCATCAGAGCAGCCGATTGTCTGTTGTGCCCAGTCATAGCCGAATAGCCTC
TCCACCCAAGCGGCCGGAGAACCTGCGTGCAATCCATCTTGTTCAATCATGCGAAACGATCCTCATCCTG
TCTCTTGATCAGATCAAATCCGGAAGTTCCTATACTTTCTAGAGAATAGGAACTTCACGCGTTCGCTCGA
ATTAATCAATTCTTTGCCAAAATGATGAGACAGCACAATAACCAGCACGTTGCCCAGGAGCTGTAGGAAA
AAGAAGAAGGCATGAACATGGTTAGCAGAGGCTCTAGAGCCGCCGGTCACACGCCAGAAGCCGAACCCCG
CCCTGCCCCGTCCCCCCCGAAGGCAGCCGTCCCCCCGCGGACAGCCCCGAGGCTGGAGAGGGAGAAGGGG
ACGGCGGCGCGGCGACGCACGAAGGCCCTCCCCGCCCATTTCCTTCCTGCCGGCGCCGCACCGCTTCGCC
CCGCGCCCGCTAGAGGGGGTGCGGCGGCGCCTCCCAGATTTCGGCTCCGCACAGATTTGGGACAAAGGAA
GTCCCTGCGCCCTCTCGCACGATTACCATAAAAGGCAATGGCTGCGGCTCGCCGCGCCTCGACAGCCGCC
GGCGCTCCGGGGGCCGCCGCGCCCCYCCCCCGAGCCCYCCCCGGCCCGMGGCGGCCCCGCCCCGCCCGGC
ACCCCCMCCTGCCGCCACCCCCCGCCCGGCACGGCGAGCCCCGCGCCACGCCCCGTACGGAGCCCCGCAC
CCGAAGCCGGGCCGTGCTCAGCAACTCGGGGAGGGGGGTGCAGGGGGGGTTGCAGCCCGACCGACGCGCC
CACACCCCCTGCTCACCCCCCCACGCACACACCCCGCACGCAGCCTTTGTTCCCCTCGCAGCCCCCCCCG
CACCGCGGGGCACCGCCCCCGGCCGCGCTCCCCTCGCGCACACTGCGGAGCGCACAAAGCCCCGCGCCGC
GCCCGCAGCGCTCACAGCCGCCGGGCAGCGCGGAGCCGCACGCGGCGCTCCCCACGCACACACACACGCA
CGCACCCCCCGAGCCGCTCCCCCCGCACAAAGGGCCCTCCCGGAGCCCCTCAAGGCTTTCACGCAGCCAC
AGAAAAGAAACAAGCCGTCATTAAACCAAGCGCTAATTACAGCCCGGAGGAGAAGGGCCGTCCCGCCCGC
TCACCTGTGGGAGTAACGCGGTCAGTCAGAGCCGGGGCGGGCGGCGCGAGGCGGCGGCGGAGCGGGGCAC
GGGGCGAAGGCAGCGCGCAGCGACTCCCGCCCGCCGCGCGCTTCGCTTTTTATAGGGCCGCCGCCGCCGC
CGCCTCGCCATAAAAGGAAACTTTCGGAGCGCGCCGCTCTGATTGGCTGCCGCCGCMCCTCTCCGCCYCS
CCCCSCCCCSCCCCYCSCCCCSCCCCSCCCCCCCYGGCGCGCGCCCCCCCCCCCCCCCGCCCCCATCGCT
GCACAAAATAATTAAAAAATAAATAAATACAAAATTGGGGGTGGGGAGGGGGGGGAGATGGGGAGAGTGA
AGCAGAACGTGGGGCTCACCTCGACCATGGTAATAGCGATGACTAATACGTAGATGTACTGCCAAGTAGG
AAAGTCCCATAAGGTCATGTACTGGGCATAATGCCAGGCGGGCCATTTACCGTCATTGACGTCAATAGGG
GGCGTACTTGGCATATGATACACTTGATGTACTGCCAAGTGGGCAGTTTACCGTAAATACTCCACCCATT
GACGTCAATGGAAAGTCCCTATTGGCGTTACTATGGGAACATACGTCATTATTGACGTCAATGGGCGGGG
GTCGTTGGGCGGTCAGCCAGGCGGGCCATTTACCGTAAGTTATGTAACGCGGAACTCCATATATGGGCTA
TGAACTAATGACCCCGTAATTGATTACTATTAATAACTAGTCAATAATCAATGTCGACCCAGGTGGCACT
TTTCGGGGAAATGTGCGCGGAACCCCTATTTGTTTATTTTTCTAAATACATTCAAATATGTATCCGCTCA
TGAGACAATAACCCTGATAAATGCTTCAATAATATTGAAAAAGGAAGAGTATGAGTATTCAACATTTCCG
TGTCGCCCTTATTCCCTTTTTTGCGGCATTTTGCCTTCCTGTTTTTGCTCACCCAGAAACGCTGGTGAAA
GTAAAAGATGCTGAAGATCAGTTGGGTG
